Addgene plasmid #154357: pMAL-C2X dAmp/Kana+-MTbeta
Purpose: Bacterial expression of MTbeta
Depositing lab: Wanzhong He. Depositing organization: National Institute of Biological Sciences, Beijing. Publication: Genetically encoded tags for direct synthesis of EM-visible gold nanoparticles in cells. Jiang Z, Jin X, Li Y, Liu S, Liu XM, Wang YY, Zhao P, Cai X, Liu Y, Tang Y, Sun X, Liu Y, Hu Y, Li M, Cai G, Qi X, Chen S, Du LL, He W. Nat Methods. 2020 Sep;17(9):937-946. doi: 10.1038/s41592-020-0911-z. Epub 2020 Aug 10. PubMed 32778831.
Backbone
  Vector backbone: pMAL-c2X
  Vector type: Bacterial Expression
Growth in bacteria
  Bacterial resistance: Kanamycin, 50 μg/mL
  Growth temperature: 37°C
  Growth strain: DH5alpha
  Copy number: Low Copy
Gene/Insert
  Gene/Insert name: MTbeta
  Species: Unspecified
  Tag / fusion protein: His (C terminal on insert)
  Cloning method: Restriction Enzyme; 5′ cloning site Unknown (unknown if destroyed)
Terms and licenses: Academic/Nonprofit Terms; Industry Terms: Not Available to Industry
How to cite: pMAL-C2X dAmp/Kana+-MTbeta was a gift from Wanzhong He (Addgene plasmid # 154357 ; http://n2t.net/addgene:154357 ; RRID:Addgene_154357)
