[The description below was written by a language model from this plasmid's Addgene catalogue record and pLannotate feature annotations shown in this document.]
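Description:
pMAL-C2X dAmp/Kana+-MTbeta is a bacterial expression plasmid of about 7 kb built on the pMAL-c2X backbone. As its name indicates, the original ampicillin marker has been replaced by a kanamycin resistance gene. The feature table agrees with this: an aph(3')-Ia KanR coding sequence is flanked by leftover fragments of the bla (AmpR) promoter. The plasmid replicates in E. coli from a ColE1/pMB1-type origin accompanied by the pBR322 bom region and the rop gene, which fits its listing as low copy. An M13 phage origin is also present and could in principle allow single-stranded DNA production.

The expression cassette is the standard pMAL arrangement. A tac promoter with a lac operator drives a signal-sequence-less malE gene, so maltose-binding protein (MBP) fusions stay in the cytosol. A plasmid-borne lacI gene under the lacIq promoter keeps the promoter repressed until IPTG is added. The MTbeta insert carries a C-terminal His tag according to the record. It is not annotated as its own feature, but it presumably lies in the unannotated stretch between the end of MBP and the short His-tag annotation, which would give an MBP–MTbeta–His fusion. A remnant of lacZα follows, and then the rrnB region (5S rRNA, T1 and T2 terminators) ends transcription.

The record does not state the source species of MTbeta, the cloning sites used, or what the name stands for. The stated purpose is bacterial expression of MTbeta, and the associated publication concerns genetically encoded tags for synthesising gold nanoparticles visible by electron microscopy in cells. The MBP and His tags would permit affinity purification on amylose or metal-chelate resins.
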