Features (pLannotate 1.2.2; 21 found; start..end, strand, type, name):
      3..80      +  promoter       lacIq promoter: lacI (mutant); In the lacIq allele, a single base change in the promoter boosts expression of the lacI gene about 10-fold.
     81..1163    +  CDS            lacI: lac repressor; lacI; The lac repressor binds to the lac operator to inhibit transcription in E. coli. This inhibition can be relieved by adding lactose or isopropyl-β-D-thiogalactopyranoside (IPTG).
   1176..1197    +  protein_bind   CAP binding site: CAP binding activates transcription in the presence of cAMP. E. coli catabolite activator protein
   1216..1233    +  promoter       tet promoter (fragment): E. coli promoter for tetracycline efflux protein gene
   1406..1434    +  promoter       tac promoter: strong E. coli promoter; hybrid between the trp and lac UV5 promoters
   1442..1458    +  protein_bind   lac operator: The lac repressor binds to the lac operator to inhibit transcription in E. coli. This inhibition can be relieved by adding lactose or isopropyl-β-D-thiogalactopyranoside (IPTG). lac repressor encoded by lacI
   1528..2628    +  CDS            MBP: maltose binding protein from E. coli; malE (mutated); This version of the gene does not encode a signal sequence, so MBP will remain in the cytosol.
   2815..2832    +  CDS            9xHis (fragment): 9xHis affinity tag
   2842..2996    +  CDS            lacZα (fragment): LacZα fragment of β-galactosidase; lacZ fragment
   3089..3204    +  ncRNA          5S rRNA: Accession: RF00001 - 5S ribosomal RNA
   3208..3294    +  terminator     rrnB T1 terminator: Escherichia coli rrnB; transcription terminator T1 from the E. coli rrnB gene
   3386..3413    +  terminator     rrnB T2 terminator: transcription terminator T2 from the E. coli rrnB gene
   3432..3453    +  promoter       AmpR promoter (fragment): bla
   3564..4379    +  CDS            KanR: aminoglycoside phosphotransferase; aph(3')-Ia; confers resistance to kanamycin in bacteria or G418 (Geneticin®) in eukaryotes
   4388..4445    -  promoter       AmpR promoter (fragment): bla
   4471..4602    -  rep_origin     M13 ori (fragment): M13 bacteriophage origin of replication; arrow indicates direction of (+) strand synthesis
   4650..5163    -  rep_origin     M13 ori (sequence partly withheld): M13 bacteriophage origin of replication; arrow indicates direction of (+) strand synthesis
   5274..5862    +  rep_origin     ori: high-copy-number ColE1/pMB1/pBR322/pUC origin of replication
   6048..6190    -  misc_feature   bom: basis of mobility region from pBR322
   6292..6483    -  CDS            rop: Rop protein, which maintains plasmids at low copy number; rop
   6500..6880    +  CDS            YPB1_ECOLX: Protein predicted: Swiss-Prot protein existence level 4. From Escherichia coli.
>Addgene plasmid #154357 | pMAL-C2X dAmp/Kana+-MTbeta | addgene full sequence | sequence record 306492 | Addgene NGS Result
CCGACACCATCGAATGGTGCAAAACCTTTCGCGGTATGGCATGATAGCGCCCGGAAGAGAGTCAATTCAG
GGTGGTGAATGTGAAACCAGTAACGTTATACGATGTCGCAGAGTATGCCGGTGTCTCTTATCAGACCGTT
TCCCGCGTGGTGAACCAGGCCAGCCACGTTTCTGCGAAAACGCGGGAAAAAGTGGAAGCGGCGATGGCGG
AGCTGAATTACATTCCCAACCGCGTGGCACAACAACTGGCGGGCAAACAGTCGTTGCTGATTGGCGTTGC
CACCTCCAGTCTGGCCCTGCACGCGCCGTCGCAAATTGTCGCGGCGATTAAATCTCGCGCCGATCAACTG
GGTGCCAGCGTGGTGGTGTCGATGGTAGAACGAAGCGGCGTCGAAGCCTGTAAAGCGGCGGTGCACAATC
TTCTCGCGCAACGCGTCAGTGGGCTGATCATTAACTATCCGCTGGATGACCAGGATGCCATTGCTGTGGA
AGCTGCCTGCACTAATGTTCCGGCGTTATTTCTTGATGTCTCTGACCAGACACCCATCAACAGTATTATT
TTCTCCCATGAAGACGGTACGCGACTGGGCGTGGAGCATCTGGTCGCATTGGGTCACCAGCAAATCGCGC
TGTTAGCGGGCCCATTAAGTTCTGTCTCGGCGCGTCTGCGTCTGGCTGGCTGGCATAAATATCTCACTCG
CAATCAAATTCAGCCGATAGCGGAACGGGAAGGCGACTGGAGTGCCATGTCCGGTTTTCAACAAACCATG
CAAATGCTGAATGAGGGCATCGTTCCCACTGCGATGCTGGTTGCCAACGATCAGATGGCGCTGGGCGCAA
TGCGCGCCATTACCGAGTCCGGGCTGCGCGTTGGTGCGGATATCTCAGTAGTGGGATACGACGATACCGA
AGACAGCTCATGTTATATCCCGCCGTTAACCACCATCAAACAGGATTTTCGCCTGCTGGGGCAAACCAGC
GTGGACCGCTTGCTGCAACTCTCTCAGGGCCAGGCGGTGAAGGGCAATCAGCTGTTGCCCGTCTCACTGG
TGAAAAGAAAAACCACCCTGGCGCCCAATACGCAAACCGCCTCTCCCCGCGCGTTGGCCGATTCATTAAT
GCAGCTGGCACGACAGGTTTCCCGACTGGAAAGCGGGCAGTGAGCGCAACGCAATTAATGTAAGTTAGCT
CACTCATTAGGCACAATTCTCATGTTTGACAGCTTATCATCGACTGCACGGTGCACCAATGCTTCTGGCG
TCAGGCAGCCATCGGAAGCTGTGGTATGGCTGTGCAGGTCGTAAATCACTGCATAATTCGTGTCGCTCAA
GGCGCACTCCCGTTCTGGATAATGTTTTTTGCGCCGACATCATAACGGTTCTGGCAAATATTCTGAAATG
AGCTGTTGACAATTAATCATCGGCTCGTATAATGTGTGGAATTGTGAGCGGATAACAATTTCACACAGGA
AACAGCCAGTCCGTTTAGGTGTTTTCACGAGCACTTCACCAACAAGGACCATAGCATATGAAAATCGAAG
AAGGTAAACTGGTAATCTGGATTAACGGCGATAAAGGCTATAACGGTCTCGCTGAAGTCGGTAAGAAATT
CGAGAAAGATACCGGAATTAAAGTCACCGTTGAGCATCCGGATAAACTGGAAGAGAAATTCCCACAGGTT
GCGGCAACTGGCGATGGCCCTGACATTATCTTCTGGGCACACGACCGCTTTGGTGGCTACGCTCAATCTG
GCCTGTTGGCTGAAATCACCCCGGACAAAGCGTTCCAGGACAAGCTGTATCCGTTTACCTGGGATGCCGT
ACGTTACAACGGCAAGCTGATTGCTTACCCGATCGCTGTTGAAGCGTTATCGCTGATTTATAACAAAGAT
CTGCTGCCGAACCCGCCAAAAACCTGGGAAGAGATCCCGGCGCTGGATAAAGAACTGAAAGCGAAAGGTA
AGAGCGCGCTGATGTTCAACCTGCAAGAACCGTACTTCACCTGGCCGCTGATTGCTGCTGACGGGGGTTA
TGCGTTCAAGTATGAAAACGGCAAGTACGACATTAAAGACGTGGGCGTGGATAACGCTGGCGCGAAAGCG
GGTCTGACCTTCCTGGTTGACCTGATTAAAAACAAACACATGAATGCAGACACCGATTACTCCATCGCAG
AAGCTGCCTTTAATAAAGGCGAAACAGCGATGACCATCAACGGCCCGTGGGCATGGTCCAACATCGACAC
CAGCAAAGTGAATTATGGTGTAACGGTACTGCCGACCTTCAAGGGTCAACCATCCAAACCGTTCGTTGGC
GTGCTGAGCGCAGGTATTAACGCCGCCAGTCCGAACAAAGAGCTGGCAAAAGAGTTCCTCGAAAACTATC
TGCTGACTGATGAAGGTCTGGAAGCGGTTAATAAAGACAAACCGCTGGGTGCCGTAGCGCTGAAGTCTTA
CGAGGAAGAGTTGGCGAAAGATCCACGTATTGCCGCCACTATGGAAAACGCCCAGAAAGGTGAAATCATG
CCGAACATCCCGCAGATGTCCGCTTTCTGGTATGCCGTGCGTACTGCGGTGATCAACGCCGCCAGCGGTC
GTCAGACTGTCGATGAAGCCCTGAAAGACGCGCAGACTAATTCGAGCTCGAACAACAACAACAATAACAA
TAACAACAACCTCGGGATCGAGGGAAGGATTTCAGAATTCCTGGAAGTTCTGTTCCAGGGGCCCATGGGT
GGAGCCTGTGCGTGTGCAGCCGGCGGCGCTTGCGCTTGCGCAGGCGCTTGCGCCTGCGCAGCATGCGCAT
GTGCCGCTTGCGCTCACCACCACCACCACCACTAAGCTTGGCACTGGCCGTCGTTTTACAACGTCGTGAC
TGGGAAAACCCTGGCGTTACCCAACTTAATCGCCTTGCAGCACATCCCCCTTTCGCCAGCTGGCGTAATA
GCGAAGAGGCCCGCACCGATCGCCCTTCCCAACAGTTGCGCAGCCTGAATGGCGAATGGCAGCTTGGCTG
TTTTGGCGGATGAGATAAGATTTTCAGCCTGATACAGATTAAATCAGAACGCAGAAGCGGTCTGATAAAA
CAGAATTTGCCTGGCGGCAGTAGCGCGGTGGTCCCACCTGACCCCATGCCGAACTCAGAAGTGAAACGCC
GTAGCGCCGATGGTAGTGTGGGGTCTCCCCATGCGAGAGTAGGGAACTGCCAGGCATCAAATAAAACGAA
AGGCTCAGTCGAAAGACTGGGCCTTTCGTTTTATCTGTTGTTTGTCGGTGAACGCTCTCCTGAGTAGGAC
AAATCCGCCGGGAGCGGATTTGAACGTTGCGAAGCAACGGCCCGGAGGGTGGCGGGCAGGACGCCCGCCA
TAAACTGCCAGGCATCAAATTAAGCAGAAGGCCATCCTGACGGATGGCCTTTTTGCGTTTCTACAAACTC
TTTTGTTTATTTTTCTAAATACAGGTACCTTCTACGGGGTCTGACGCTCAGTGGAACGAAAACTCACGTT
AAGGGATTTTGGTCATGAACAATAAAACTGTCTGCTTACATAAACAGTAATACAAGGGGTGTTATGAGCC
ATATTCAACGGGAAACGTCTTGCTCTAGGCCGCGATTAAATTCCAACATGGATGCTGATTTATATGGGTA
TAAATGGGCTCGCGATAATGTCGGGCAATCAGGTGCGACAATCTATCGATTGTATGGGAAGCCCGATGCG
CCAGAGTTGTTTCTGAAACATGGCAAAGGTAGCGTTGCCAATGATGTTACAGATGAGATGGTCAGACTAA
ACTGGCTGACGGAATTTATGCCTCTTCCGACCATCAAGCATTTTATCCGTACTCCTGATGATGCATGGTT
ACTCACCACTGCGATCCCCGGGAAAACAGCATTCCAGGTATTAGAAGAATATCCTGATTCAGGTGAAAAT
ATTGTTGATGCGCTGGCAGTGTTCCTGCGCCGGTTGCATTCGATTCCTGTTTGTAATTGTCCTTTTAACA
GCGATCGCGTATTTCGTCTCGCTCAGGCGCAATCACGAATGAATAACGGTTTGGTTGATGCGAGTGATTT
TGATGACGAGCGTAATGGCTGGCCTGTTGAACAAGTCTGGAAAGAAATGCATAAACTTTTGCCATTCTCA
CCGGATTCAGTCGTCACTCATGGTGATTTCTCACTTGATAACCTTATTTTTGACGAGGGGAAATTAATAG
GTTGTATTGATGTTGGACGAGTCGGAATCGCAGACCGATACCAGGATCTTGCCATCCTATGGAACTGCCT
CGGTGAGTTTTCTCCTTCATTACAGAAACGGCTTTTTCAAAAATATGGTATTGATAATCCTGATATGAAT
AAATTGCAGTTTCATTTGATGCTCGATGAGTTTTTCTAAGAATTAATTCATGAGCGGATACATATTTGAA
TGTATTTAGAAAAATAAACAAATAGGGGTTCCGCGCACATTTCCCCGAAAAGTGCCACCTAAATTGTAAG
CGTTAATATTTTGTTAAAATTCGCGTTAAATTTTTGTTAAATCAGCTCATTTTTTAACCAATAGGCCGAA
ATCGGCAAAATCCCTTATAAATCAAAAGAATAGACCGAGATAGGGTTGAGTGCCATGGCTGTCAGACCAA
GTTTACTCATATATACTTTAGATTGATT
[38 nt withheld, positions 4649-4686]
A
[37 nt withheld, positions 4688-4724]
ATTTTGTTAAAATTCGCGTTAAATTTTTGTTAAATCAGCTCATTTTTTAACCAATAGGCCGAAATCGGCA
AAATCCCTTATAAATCAAAAGAATAGACCGAGATAGGGT
[37 nt withheld, positions 4834-4870]
AAAGAACGTGGACTCCAACGTCAAAGG
[141 nt withheld, positions 4898-5038]
G
[125 nt withheld, positions 5040-5164]
AAAGGATCTAGGTGAAGATCCTTTTTGATAATCTCATGACCAAAATCCCTTAACGTGAGTTTTCGTTCCA
CTGAGCGTCAGACCCCGTAGAAAAGATCAAAGGATCTTCTTGAGATCCTTTTTTTCTGCGCGTAATCTGC
TGCTTGCAAACAAAAAAACCACCGCTACCAGCGGTGGTTTGTTTGCCGGATCAAGAGCTACCAACTCTTT
TTCCGAAGGTAACTGGCTTCAGCAGAGCGCAGATACCAAATACTGTCCTTCTAGTGTAGCCGTAGTTAGG
CCACCACTTCAAGAACTCTGTAGCACCGCCTACATACCTCGCTCTGCTAATCCTGTTACCAGTGGCTGCT
GCCAGTGGCGATAAGTCGTGTCTTACCGGGTTGGACTCAAGACGATAGTTACCGGATAAGGCGCAGCGGT
CGGGCTGAACGGGGGGTTCGTGCACACAGCCCAGCTTGGAGCGAACGACCTACACCGAACTGAGATACCT
ACAGCGTGAGCTATGAGAAAGCGCCACGCTTCCCGAAGGGAGAAAGGCGGACAGGTATCCGGTAAGCGGC
AGGGTCGGAACAGGAGAGCGCACGAGGGAGCTTCCAGGGGGAAACGCCTGGTATCTTTATAGTCCTGTCG
GGTTTCGCCACCTCTGACTTGAGCGTCGATTTTTGTGATGCTCGTCAGGGGGGCGGAGCCTATGGAAAAA
CGCCAGCAACGCGGCCTTTTTACGGTTCCTGGCCTTTTGCTGGCCTTTTGCTCACATGTTCTTTCCTGCG
TTATCCCCTGATTCTGTGGATAACCGTATTACCGCCTTTGAGTGAGCTGATACCGCTCGCCGCAGCCGAA
CGACCGAGCGCAGCGAGTCAGTGAGCGAGGAAGCGGAAGAGCGCCTGATGCGGTATTTTCTCCTTACGCA
TCTGTGCGGTATTTCACACCGCATATATGGTGCACTCTCAGTACAATCTGCTCTGATGCCGCATAGTTAA
GCCAGTATACACTCCGCTATCGCTACGTGACTGGGTCATGGCTGCGCCCCGACACCCGCCAACACCCGCT
GACGCGCCCTGACGGGCTTGTCTGCTCCCGGCATCCGCTTACAGACAAGCTGTGACCGTCTCCGGGAGCT
GCATGTGTCAGAGGTTTTCACCGTCATCACCGAAACGCGCGAGGCAGCTGCGGTAAAGCTCATCAGCGTG
GTCGTGCAGCGATTCACAGATGTCTGCCTGTTCATCCGCGTCCAGCTCGTTGAGTTTCTCCAGAAGCGTT
AATGTCTGGCTTCTGATAAAGCGGGCCATGTTAAGGGCGGTTTTTTCCTGTTTGGTCACTGATGCCTCCG
TGTAAGGGGGATTTCTGTTCATGGGGGTAATGATACCGATGAAACGAGAGAGGATGCTCACGATACGGGT
TACTGATGATGAACATGCCCGGTTACTGGAACGTTGTGAGGGTAAACAACTGGCGGTATGGATGCGGCGG
GACCAGAGAAAAATCACTCAGGGTCAATGCCAGCGCTTCGTTAATACAGATGTAGGTGTTCCACAGGGTA
GCCAGCAGCATCCTGCGATGCAGATCCGGAACATAATGGTGCAGGGCGCTGACTTCCGCGTTTCCAGACT
TTACGAAACACGGAAACCGAAGACCATTCATGTTGTTGCTCAGGTCGCAGACGTTTTGCAGCAGCAGTCG
CTTCACGTTCGCTCGCGTATCGGTGATTCATTCTGCTAACCAGTAAGGCAACCCCGCCAGCCTAGCCGGG
TCCTCAACGACAGGAGCACGATCATGCGCACCCGTGGCCAGGACCCAACGCTGCCCGAAATT
