>Addgene plasmid #154357 | pMAL-C2X dAmp/Kana+-MTbeta | depositor partial sequence | sequence record 298708 | MTbeta
ATGGGTGGAGCCTGTGCGTGTGCAGCCGGCGGCGCTTGCGCTTGCGCAGGCGCTTGCGCCTGCGCAGCAT
GCGCATGTGCCGCTTGCGCT
